>Addgene plasmid #197841 | pJMC-L2-Donor-Esp3I | addgene full sequence | sequence record 390571 | Addgene NGS Result
GTCAGTGAGCGAGGAAGCGGAAGAGCGCCCAATACGCAAACCGCCTCTCCCCGCGCGTTGGCCGATTCAT
TAATGCAGCTGGCACGACAGGTTTCCCGACTGGAAAGCAATTGGCAGTGAGCGCAACGCAATTAATGTGA
GTTAGCTCACTCATTAGGCACCCCAGGCTTTACACTTTATGCTTCCGGCTCGTATAATGTGTGGAATTAT
GAGCGGATAATAATTTCACACAGGAGGTTTAAACTTTAAACATGTCAAAAGAGACATCTTTTGTTAAGAA
TGCTGAGGAACTTGCAAAGCAAAAAATGGATGCTATTAACCCTGAACTTTCTTCAAAATTTAAATTTTTA
ATAAAATTCCTGTCTCAGTTTCCTGAAGCTTGCTCTAAACCTCGTTCAAAAAAAATGCAGAATAAAGTTG
GTCAAGAGGAACATATTGAATATTTAGCTCGTAGTTTTCATGAGAGTCGATTGCCAAGAAAACCCACGCC
ACCTACAACGGTTCCTGATGAGGTGGTTAGCATAGTTCTTAATATAAGTTTTAATATACAGCCTGAAAAT
CTTGAGAGAATAAAAGAAGAACATCGATTTTCCATGGCAGCTGAGAATATTGTAGGAGATCTTCTAGAAA
GATTCGTCTCTACCGTTTTGCAGGTGCGGCCGCATTAGGCACCCCAGGCTTTACACTTTATGCTTCCGGC
TCGTATAATGTGTGGATTTTGAGTTAGGATCCGTCGAGATTTTCAGGAGCTAAGGAAGCTAAAATGGAGA
AAAAAATCACTGGATATACCACCGTTGATATATCCCAATGGCATCGTAAAGAACATTTTGAGGCATTTCA
GTCAGTCGCTCAATGTACCTATAACCAGACCGTTCAGCTTGATATTACGGCCTTTTTAAAGACCGTAAAG
AAAAATAAGCACAAGTTTTATCCGGCCTTTATTCACATTCTTGCCCGCCTGATGAATGCTCATCCGGAAT
TCCGTATGGCAATGAAAGACGGTGAGCTGGTGATATGGGATAGTGTTCACCCTTGTTACACCGTTTTCCA
TGAGCAAACTGAAACGTTTTCATCGCTCTGGAGTGAATACCACGACGATTTCCGGCAGTTTCTACACATA
TATTCGCAAGATGTGGCGTGTTACGGTGAAAACCTGGCCTATTTCCCTAAAGGGTTTATTGAGAATATGT
TTTTCGTTTCAGCCAATCCCTGGGTGAGTTTCACCAGTTTTGATTTAAACGTGGCCAATATGGACAACTT
CTTCGCCCCCGTTTTCACCATGGGCAAATATTATACGCAAGGCGACAAGGTGCTGATGCCGCTGGCGATT
CAGGTTCATCATGCCGTTTGTGATGGCTTCCATGTCGGCAGAATGCTTAATGAATTACAACAGTACTGCG
ATGAGTGGCAGGCGGGGCGTAATCTAGAGGATCCGGCTTACTAAAAGCCAGATAACAGTATGCGTATTTG
CGCGCTGATTTTTGCGGTATAAGAATATATACTGATATGTATACCCGAAGTATGTCAAAAGGAGGTATGC
TATGAAGCAGCGTATTACAGTGACAGTTGACAGCGACAGCTATCAGTTGCTCAAGGCATATATGATGTCA
ATATCTCCGGTCTGGTAAGCACAACCATGCAGAATGAAGCCCGTCGTCTGCGTGCCGAACGCTGGAAAGC
GGAAAATCAGGAAGGGATGGCTGAGGTCGCCCGGTTTATTGAAATGAACGGCTCTTTTGCTGACGAGAAC
AGGGGCTGGTGAAATGCAGTTTAAGGTTTACACCTATAAAAGAGAGAGCCGTTATCGTCTGTTTGTGGAT
GTACAGAGTGATATTATTGACACGCCCGGGCGACGGATGGTGATCCCCCTGGCCAGTGCACGTCTGCTGT
CAGATAAAGTCTCCCGTGAACTTTACCCGGTGGTGCATATCGGGGATGAAAGCTGGCGCATGATGACCAC
CGATATGGCCAGTGTGCCGGTTTCCGTTATCGGGGAAGAAGTGGCTGATCTCAGCCACCGCGAAAATGAC
ATCAAAAACGCCATTAACCTGATGTTCTGGGGAATATAACACCTGCAAAAAGTGAGAGACGATCTTGCTG
AAAAACTCGAGCCATCCGGAAGATCTGGCGGCCGCTCTCCCTATAGTGAGTCGTATTACGCCGGATGGAT
ATGGTGTTCAGGCACAAGTGTTAAAGCAGTTGATTTTATTCACTATGATGAAAAAAACAATGAATGGAAC
CTGCTCCAAGTTAAAAATAGAGATAATACCGAAAACTCATCGAGTAGTAAGATTAGAGATAATACAACAA
TAAAAAAATGGTTTAGAACTTACTCACAGCGTGATGCTACTAATTGGGACAATTTTCCAGATGAAGTATC
ATCTAAGAATTTAAATGAAGAAGACTTCAGAGCTTTTGTTAAAAATTATTTGGCAAAAATAATATAATTC
GGCTGCAGGGGCGGCCTCGTGATACGCCTATTTTTATAGGTTAATGTCATGATAATAATGGTTTCTTAGA
CGTCAGGTGGCACTTTTCGGGGAAATGTGCGCGGAACCCCTATTTGTTTATTTTTCTAAATACATTCAAA
TATGTATCCGCTCATGAGACAATAACCCTGATAAATGCTTCAATAATATTGAAAAAGGAAGAGTATGAGT
ATTCAACATTTCCGTGTCGCCCTTATTCCCTTTTTTGCGGCATTTTGCCTTCCTGTTTTTGCTCACCCAG
AAACGCTGGTGAAAGTAAAAGATGCTGAAGATCAGTTGGGTGCACGAGTGGGTTACATCGAACTGGATCT
CAACAGCGGTAAGATCCTTGAGAGTTTTCGCCCCGAAGAACGTTTTCCAATGATGAGCACTTTTAAAGTT
CTGCTATGTGGCGCGGTATTATCCCGTATTGACGCCGGGCAAGAGCAACTCGGTCGCCGCATACACTATT
CTCAGAATGACTTGGTTGAGTACTCACCAGTCACAGAAAAGCATCTTACGGATGGCATGACAGTAAGAGA
ATTATGCAGTGCTGCCATAACCATGAGTGATAACACTGCGGCCAACTTACTTCTGACAACGATCGGAGGA
CCGAAGGAGCTAACCGCTTTTTTGCACAACATGGGGGATCATGTAACTCGCCTTGATCGTTGGGAACCGG
AGCTGAATGAAGCCATACCAAACGACGAGCGTGACACCACGATGCCTGTAGCAATGGCAACAACGTTGCG
CAAACTATTAACTGGCGAACTACTTACTCTAGCTTCCCGGCAACAATTAATAGACTGGATGGAGGCGGAT
AAAGTTGCAGGACCACTTCTGCGCTCGGCCCTTCCGGCTGGCTGGTTTATTGCTGATAAATCTGGAGCCG
GTGAGCGTGGGTCACGCGGTATCATTGCAGCACTGGGGCCAGATGGTAAGCCCTCCCGTATCGTAGTTAT
CTACACGACGGGGAGTCAGGCAACTATGGATGAACGAAATAGACAGATCGCTGAGATAGGTGCCTCACTG
ATTAAGCATTGGTAACTGTCAGACCAAGTTTACTCATATATACTTTAGATTGATTTAAAACTTCATTTTT
AATTTAAAAGGATCTAGGTGAAGATCCTTTTTGATAATCTCATGACCAAAATCCCTTAACGTGAGTTTTC
GTTCCACTGAGCGTCAGACCCCGTAGAAAAGATCAAAGGATCTTCTTGAGATCCTTTTTTTCTGCGCGTA
ATCTGCTGCTTGCAAACAAAAAAACCACCGCTACCAGCGGTGGTTTGTTTGCCGGATCAAGAGCTACCAA
CTCTTTTTCCGAAGGTAACTGGCTTCAGCAGAGCGCAGATACCAAATACTGTTCTTCTAGTGTAGCCGTA
GTTAGGCCACCACTTCAAGAACTCTGTAGCACCGCCTACATACCTCGCTCTGCTAATCCTGTTACCAGTG
GCTGCTGCCAGTGGCGATAAGTCGTGTCTTACCGGGTTGGACTCAAGACGATAGTTACCGGATAAGGCGC
AGCGGTCGGGCTGAACGGGGGGTTCGTGCACACAGCCCAGCTTGGAGCGAACGACCTACACCGAACTGAG
ATACCTACAGCGTGAGCTATGAGAAAGCGCCACGCTTCCCGAAGGGAGAAAGGCGGACAGGTATCCGGTA
AGCGGCAGGGTCGGAACAGGAGAGCGCACGAGGGAGCTTCCAGGGGGAAACGCCTGGTATCTTTATAGTC
CTGTCGGGTTTCGCCACCTCTGACTTGAGCGTCGATTTTTGTGATGCTCGTCAGGGGGGCGGAGCCTATG
GAAAAACGCCAGCAACGCGGCCTTTTTACGGTTCCTGGCCTTTTGCTGGCCTTTTGCTCACATGTTCTTT
CCTGCGTTATCCCCTGATTCTGTGGATAACCGTATTACCGCCTTTGAGTGAGCTGATACCGCTCGCCGCA
GCCGAACGACCGAGCGCAGCGA
Features (pLannotate 1.2.2; 13 found; start..end, strand, type, name):
      1..23      +  rep_origin     RSF ori (fragment): Plasmids containing the RSF 1030 origin of replication can be propagated in E. coli cells that contain additional plasmids with compatible origins.
     25..108     +  CDS            lacI (fragment): lac repressor; lacI; The lac repressor binds to the lac operator to inhibit transcription in E. coli. This inhibition can be relieved by adding lactose or isopropyl-β-D-thiogalactopyranoside (IPTG).
    133..154     +  protein_bind   CAP binding site: CAP binding activates transcription in the presence of cAMP. E. coli catabolite activator protein
    169..199     +  promoter       lac UV5 promoter: E. coli lac promoter with an "up" mutation
    680..710     +  promoter       lac UV5 promoter: E. coli lac promoter with an "up" mutation
    734..763     +  promoter       cat promoter (fragment): promoter of the E. coli cat gene encoding chloramphenicol acetyltransferase
    764..1444    +  CDS            CmR: chloramphenicol acetyltransferase confers resistance to chloramphenicol
   1601..1759    +  CDS            ccdA (fragment): CCDA_ECO57 - Also known as H, letA. Experimental evidence at protein level: Swiss-Prot protein existence level 1. Antitoxin component of a type II toxin-antitoxin (TA) system which inhibits the post-segregational killing (PSK) of plasmid-free cells, also referred to as a plasmid addiction system. Binds to and blocks the activity of CcdB; will also remove bound CcdB protein from the CcdB-GyrA complex by forming a CcdA-CcdB complex, a process termed rejuvenation. Functions as a transcriptional corepressor for the ccdAB operon, repression also requires CcdB (By similarity). From Escherichia coli
   1764..2066    +  CDS            ccdB: CCDB_ECOLI - Also known as G, letB, letD. Experimental evidence at protein level: Swiss-Prot protein existence level 1. Toxic component of a type II toxin-antitoxin (TA) system, functioning in plasmid maintainence. Responsible for the post- segregational killing (PSK) of plasmid-free cells, also referred to as a plasmid addiction system. Half-life of over 2 hours. Cell killing by CcdB is accompanied by filamentation, defects in chromosome and plasmid segregation, defects in cell division, formation of anucleate cells, decreased DNA synthesis and plasmid loss. Interferes with the activity of DN
   2140..2158    -  promoter       T7 promoter: promoter for bacteriophage T7 RNA polymerase
   2550..2654    +  promoter       AmpR promoter: bla
   2655..3515    +  CDS            AmpR: β-lactamase; bla; confers resistance to ampicillin, carbenicillin, and related antibiotics
   3686..4274    +  rep_origin     ori: high-copy-number ColE1/pMB1/pBR322/pUC origin of replication
