[The description below was written by a language model from this plasmid's Addgene catalogue record and pLannotate feature annotations shown in this document.]
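Description:
pJMC-L2-Donor-Esp3I is a small (about 4.4 kb), high-copy bacterial cloning plasmid from a modular vector toolkit and parts library built for engineering plant genomes. Its stated role is to act as a donor vector that restores a level 2 (L2) destination site via Esp3I, a type IIS restriction enzyme used in Golden Gate-style assembly. The record lists no gene insert, gives the backbone only as self-made, and does not specify a vector type. The positions of the Esp3I sites are not annotated, so the exact boundaries of the transferable fragment cannot be read from the feature table.

The plasmid replicates in E. coli from a ColE1/pUC-type origin and carries an ampicillin resistance gene (β-lactamase) under its own promoter. The functional payload appears to be a counter-selection cassette. It consists of a chloramphenicol acetyltransferase gene preceded by a cat promoter fragment, followed by a partial ccdA sequence and an intact ccdB toxin gene. CcdB poisons DNA gyrase in ordinary E. coli strains, which explains why the plasmid is maintained in a ccdB-tolerant strain under dual chloramphenicol and ampicillin selection. Moving such a cassette into an already assembled vector would recreate a destination site at which further inserts can be selected by loss of ccdB, consistent with the stated purpose. The record does not describe the workflow in detail.

Other annotated elements are two lac UV5 promoters, a CAP binding site, a T7 promoter on the reverse strand, and short lacI and RSF origin fragments. These look like remnants of the source sequences rather than functional units.
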