Addgene plasmid #197841: pJMC-L2-Donor-Esp3I
Purpose: Donor vector to restore L2 destination via Esp3I
Depositing lab: Daniel Voytas. Depositing organization: University of Minnesota. Publication: An extensible vector toolkit and parts library for advanced engineering of plant genomes. Chamness JC, Kumar J, Cruz AJ, Rhuby E, Holum MJ, Cody JP, Tibebu R, Gamo ME, Starker CG, Zhang F, Voytas DF. Plant Genome. 2023 Mar 9:e20312. doi: 10.1002/tpg2.20312. PubMed 36896468.
Backbone
  Vector backbone: Unspecified
  Backbone manufacturer: Self-made
  Vector type: Unspecified
Growth in bacteria
  Bacterial resistance: Chloramphenicol and Ampicillin, 25 & 100 μg/mL
  Growth temperature: 37°C
  Growth strain: ccdB Survival
  Copy number: High Copy
Gene/Insert
  Gene/Insert name: None
  Species: Synthetic
  Cloning method: Restriction Enzyme; 5′ cloning site Unknown (unknown if destroyed)
Terms and licenses: Academic/Nonprofit Terms; Industry Terms: Not Available to Industry
Depositor comments: Please visit https://www.biorxiv.org/content/10.1101/2022.10.15.511792v1 for bioRxiv preprint.
How to cite: pJMC-L2-Donor-Esp3I was a gift from Daniel Voytas (Addgene plasmid # 197841 ; http://n2t.net/addgene:197841 ; RRID:Addgene_197841)
